Addgene plasmid #90784: NCAPH B7.6 gRNA
Purpose: 3rd generation lentiviral gRNA plasmid targeting human NCAPH
Depositing lab: Iain Cheeseman. Depositing organization: Whitehead Institute for Biomedical Research. Publication: Large-Scale Analysis of CRISPR/Cas9 Cell-Cycle Knockouts Reveals the Diversity of p53-Dependent Responses to Cell-Cycle Defects. McKinley KL, Cheeseman IM. Dev Cell. 2017 Feb 27;40(4):405-420.e2. doi: 10.1016/j.devcel.2017.01.012. Epub 2017 Feb 16. PubMed 28216383.
Backbone
  Vector backbone: pLenti-sgRNA
  Backbone manufacturer: Eric Lander & David Sabatini labs (Addgene plasmid #71409)
  Backbone size w/o insert (bp): 9151
  Vector type: Lentiviral, CRISPR
  Selectable markers: Puromycin
Growth in bacteria
  Bacterial resistance: Ampicillin, 100 μg/mL
  Growth temperature: 37°C
  Growth strain: NEB Stable
  Copy number: Unknown
Gene/Insert
  Gene/Insert name: NCAPH (Guide Designation B7.6) (alt name: pKMKO series)
  gRNA/shRNA sequence: CACCgAAGGCGCCTCTCAATATTCC
  Species: H. sapiens (human)
  Promoter: U6
  Cloning method: Restriction Enzyme; 5′ cloning site BsmBI (destroyed during cloning); 3′ cloning site BsmBI (destroyed during cloning)
  Sequencing primers: 5′ hU6-F (5'-GAGGGCCTATTTCCCATGATT-3'); 3′ EF1a-R (5'-CACGGCGACTACTGCACTTA-3')
Terms and licenses: Academic/Nonprofit Terms; Industry Terms: Not Available to Industry
Depositor comments: Please note that gRNA target sequence listed is not strictly the 20nt spacer sequence, but also contains the 5' BsmBI overhang. For more information about knockout human cell lines generated using this plasmid, please see http://cellcycleknockouts.wi.mit.edu/ .
How to cite: NCAPH B7.6 gRNA was a gift from Iain Cheeseman (Addgene plasmid # 90784 ; http://n2t.net/addgene:90784 ; RRID:Addgene_90784)
