[The description below was written by a language model from this plasmid's Addgene catalogue record and pLannotate feature annotations shown in this document.]
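Description:
NCAPH B7.6 gRNA is a third-generation lentiviral CRISPR plasmid built on the pLenti-sgRNA backbone that expresses a single guide RNA against human NCAPH. It is propagated in E. coli through a high-copy ColE1/pUC-type origin with ampicillin selection (AmpR under its own bla promoter). An f1 origin, an SV40 origin and residual lac/lacZα, T3 and T7 elements are carried over from the parental cloning vector. The sequenced record is 7,302 nt, shorter than the 9,151 bp listed for the empty backbone. This would be consistent with loss of a stuffer fragment when the guide was cloned into the BsmBI sites, which were destroyed in the process, although the record does not explain the difference.

The viral cassette begins with an RSV promoter fused to a truncated HIV-1 5' LTR, which drives Tat-independent genomic RNA production in packaging cells. It is followed by the Ψ packaging signal with a partial gag fragment, the Rev response element, and a cPPT/CTS, and it ends in a self-inactivating ΔU3 3' LTR with a downstream SV40 polyadenylation signal. Within this frame, a human U6 RNA polymerase III promoter transcribes the NCAPH spacer joined to the S. pyogenes guide scaffold (annotated as a tracrRNA fragment). A separate EF-1α core promoter drives puromycin N-acetyltransferase, with a WPRE to enhance expression, so transduced cells can be selected with puromycin.

No Cas9 is encoded, so the nuclease must be supplied separately, for example by a Cas9-expressing cell line. The plasmid belongs to a guide series used for large-scale knockout analysis of cell-cycle genes in human cells.
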