Features (pLannotate 1.2.2; 28 found; start..end, strand, type, name):
      1..26      +  rep_origin     RSF ori (fragment): Plasmids containing the RSF 1030 origin of replication can be propagated in E. coli cells that contain additional plasmids with compatible origins.
     28..120     +  CDS            lacI (fragment): lac repressor; lacI; The lac repressor binds to the lac operator to inhibit transcription in E. coli. This inhibition can be relieved by adding lactose or isopropyl-β-D-thiogalactopyranoside (IPTG).
    133..154     +  protein_bind   CAP binding site: CAP binding activates transcription in the presence of cAMP. E. coli catabolite activator protein
    169..199     +  promoter       lac promoter: promoter for the E. coli lac operon
    207..223     +  protein_bind   lac operator: The lac repressor binds to the lac operator to inhibit transcription in E. coli. This inhibition can be relieved by adding lactose or isopropyl-β-D-thiogalactopyranoside (IPTG). lac repressor encoded by lacI
    268..286     +  promoter       T3 promoter: promoter for bacteriophage T3 RNA polymerase
    314..540     +  promoter       RSV promoter: Rous sarcoma virus enhancer/promoter
    541..721     +  LTR            5' LTR (truncated): truncated 5' long terminal repeat (LTR) from HIV-1
    768..893     +  misc_feature   HIV-1 Ψ: packaging signal of human immunodeficiency virus type 1
    877..1240    +  CDS            HIV-1 gag (fragment): gag protein from human immunodeficiency virus 1; gag
   1386..1619    +  misc_feature   RRE: The Rev response element (RRE) of HIV-1 allows for Rev-dependent mRNA export from the nucleus to the cytoplasm.
   1996..2022    +  CDS            Rev (fragment): human immunodeficiency virus 1 (HIV-1) Rev protein; rev; enhances nuclear export of unspliced and incompletely spliced viral mRNAs
   2026..2266    +  promoter       U6 promoter: RNA polymerase III promoter for human U6 snRNA
   2314..2381    +  misc_RNA       tracrRNA (fragment): trans-activating CRISPR RNA for the Streptococcus pyogenes CRISPR/Cas9 system
   2430..2547    +  misc_feature   cPPT/CTS: central polypurine tract and central termination sequence of HIV-1
   2616..2827    +  promoter       EF-1α core promoter: core promoter for human elongation factor EF-1α
   2853..3452    +  CDS            PuroR (fragment): puromycin N-acetyltransferase; pac from Streptomyces; confers resistance to puromycin
   3468..4056    +  misc_feature   WPRE: woodchuck hepatitis virus posttranscriptional regulatory element
   4107..4126    +  misc_feature   cPPT/CTS (fragment): central polypurine tract and central termination sequence of HIV-1
   4128..4361    +  LTR            3' LTR (ΔU3): self-inactivating 3' long terminal repeat (LTR) from HIV-1
   4439..4560    +  polyA_signal   SV40 poly(A) signal: SV40 polyadenylation signal
   4600..4735    +  rep_origin     SV40 ori: SV40 origin of replication
   4756..4774    -  promoter       T7 promoter: promoter for bacteriophage T7 RNA polymerase
   4782..4937    +  CDS            lacZα (fragment): LacZα fragment of β-galactosidase; lacZ fragment
   4942..5370    +  rep_origin     f1 ori (sequence partly withheld): f1 bacteriophage origin of replication; arrow indicates direction of (+) strand synthesis
   5423..5527    +  promoter       AmpR promoter: bla
   5528..6388    +  CDS            AmpR: β-lactamase; bla; confers resistance to ampicillin, carbenicillin, and related antibiotics
   6559..7147    +  rep_origin     ori: high-copy-number ColE1/pMB1/pBR322/pUC origin of replication
>Addgene plasmid #90784 | NCAPH B7.6 gRNA | addgene full sequence | sequence record 183797 | Addgene NGS Result
CGAGTCAGTGAGCGAGGAAGCGGAAGAGCGCCCAATACGCAAACCGCCTCTCCCCGCGCGTTGGCCGATT
CATTAATGCAGCTGGCACGACAGGTTTCCCGACTGGAAAGCGGGCAGTGAGCGCAACGCAATTAATGTGA
GTTAGCTCACTCATTAGGCACCCCAGGCTTTACACTTTATGCTTCCGGCTCGTATGTTGTGTGGAATTGT
GAGCGGATAACAATTTCACACAGGAAACAGCTATGACCATGATTACGCCAAGCGCGCAATTAACCCTCAC
TAAAGGGAACAAAAGCTGGAGCTGCAAGCTTAATGTAGTCTTATGCAATACTCTTGTAGTCTTGCAACAT
GGTAACGATGAGTTAGCAACATGCCTTACAAGGAGAGAAAAAGCACCGTGCATGCCGATTGGTGGAAGTA
AGGTGGTACGATCGTGCCTTATTAGGAAGGCAACAGACGGGTCTGACATGGATTGGACGAACCACTGAAT
TGCCGCATTGCAGAGATATTGTATTTAAGTGCCTAGCTCGATACATAAACGGGTCTCTCTGGTTAGACCA
GATCTGAGCCTGGGAGCTCTCTGGCTAACTAGGGAACCCACTGCTTAAGCCTCAATAAAGCTTGCCTTGA
GTGCTTCAAGTAGTGTGTGCCCGTCTGTTGTGTGACTCTGGTAACTAGAGATCCCTCAGACCCTTTTAGT
CAGTGTGGAAAATCTCTAGCAGTGGCGCCCGAACAGGGACTTGAAAGCGAAAGGGAAACCAGAGGAGCTC
TCTCGACGCAGGACTCGGCTTGCTGAAGCGCGCACGGCAAGAGGCGAGGGGCGGCGACTGGTGAGTACGC
CAAAAATTTTGACTAGCGGAGGCTAGAAGGAGAGAGATGGGTGCGAGAGCGTCAGTATTAAGCGGGGGAG
AATTAGATCGCGATGGGAAAAAATTCGGTTAAGGCCAGGGGGAAAGAAAAAATATAAATTAAAACATATA
GTATGGGCAAGCAGGGAGCTAGAACGATTCGCAGTTAATCCTGGCCTGTTAGAAACATCAGAAGGCTGTA
GACAAATACTGGGACAGCTACAACCATCCCTTCAGACAGGATCAGAAGAACTTAGATCATTATATAATAC
AGTAGCAACCCTCTATTGTGTGCATCAAAGGATAGAGATAAAAGACACCAAGGAAGCTTTAGACAAGATA
GAGGAAGAGCAAAACAAAAGTAAGACCACCGCACAGCAAGCGGCCGCTGATCTTCAGACCTGGAGGAGGA
GATATGAGGGACAATTGGAGAAGTGAATTATATAAATATAAAGTAGTAAAAATTGAACCATTAGGAGTAG
CACCCACCAAGGCAAAGAGAAGAGTGGTGCAGAGAGAAAAAAGAGCAGTGGGAATAGGAGCTTTGTTCCT
TGGGTTCTTGGGAGCAGCAGGAAGCACTATGGGCGCAGCGTCAATGACGCTGACGGTACAGGCCAGACAA
TTATTGTCTGGTATAGTGCAGCAGCAGAACAATTTGCTGAGGGCTATTGAGGCGCAACAGCATCTGTTGC
AACTCACAGTCTGGGGCATCAAGCAGCTCCAGGCAAGAATCCTGGCTGTGGAAAGATACCTAAAGGATCA
ACAGCTCCTGGGGATTTGGGGTTGCTCTGGAAAACTCATTTGCACCACTGCTGTGCCTTGGAATGCTAGT
TGGAGTAATAAATCTCTGGAACAGATTTGGAATCACACGACCTGGATGGAGTGGGACAGAGAAATTAACA
ATTACACAAGCTTAATACACTCCTTAATTGAAGAATCGCAAAACCAGCAAGAAAAGAATGAACAAGAATT
ATTGGAATTAGATAAATGGGCAAGTTTGTGGAATTGGTTTAACATAACAAATTGGCTGTGGTATATAAAA
TTATTCATAATGATAGTAGGAGGCTTGGTAGGTTTAAGAATAGTTTTTGCTGTACTTTCTATAGTGAATA
GAGTTAGGCAGGGATATTCACCATTATCGTTTCAGACCCACCTCCCAACCCCGAGGGGACCCAGAGAGGG
CCTATTTCCCATGATTCCTTCATATTTGCATATACGATACAAGGCTGTTAGAGAGATAATTAGAATTAAT
TTGACTGTAAACACAAAGATATTAGTACAAAATACGTGACGTAGAAAGTAATAATTTCTTGGGTAGTTTG
CAGTTTTAAAATTATGTTTTAAAATGGACTATCATATGCTTACCGTAACTTGAAAGTATTTCGATTTCTT
GGCTTTATATATCTTGTGGAAAGGACGAAACACCGAAGGCGCCTCTCAATATTCCGTTTAAGAGCTATGC
TGGAAACAGCATAGCAAGTTTAAATAAGGCTAGTCCGTTATCAACTTGAAAAAGTGGCACCGAGTCGGTG
CTTTTTTTGAATTCTAGATCTTGAGACAAATGGCAGTATTCATCCACAATTTTAAAAGAAAAGGGGGGAT
TGGGGGGTACAGTGCAGGGGAAAGAATAGTAGACATAATAGCAACAGACATACAAACTAAAGAATTACAA
AAACAAATTACAAAAATTCAAAATTTTCGGGTTTATTACAGGGACAGCAGAGATCCACTTTGGCGCCGGC
TCGAGTGGCTCCGGTGCCCGTCAGTGGGCAGAGCGCACATCGCCCACAGTCCCCGAGAAGTTGGGGGGAG
GGGTCGGCAATTGAACCGGTGCCTAGAGAAGGTGGCGCGGGGTAAACTGGGAAAGTGATGTCGTGTACTG
GCTCCGCCTTTTTCCCGAGGGTGGGGGAGAACCGTATATAAGTGCAGTAGTCGCCGTGAACGTTCTTTTT
CGCAACGGGTTTGCCGCCAGAACACAGGTGTCGTGACGCGGGATCCGCCACCATGACCGAGTACAAGCCC
ACGGTGCGCCTCGCCACCCGCGACGACGTCCCCAGGGCCGTACGCACCCTCGCCGCCGCGTTCGCCGACT
ACCCCGCCACGCGCCACACCGTCGATCCGGACCGCCACATCGAGCGGGTCACCGAGCTGCAAGAACTCTT
CCTCACGCGCGTCGGGCTCGACATCGGCAAGGTGTGGGTCGCGGACGACGGCGCCGCGGTGGCGGTCTGG
ACCACGCCGGAGAGCGTCGAAGCGGGGGCGGTGTTCGCCGAGATCGGCCCGCGCATGGCCGAGTTGAGCG
GTTCCCGGCTGGCCGCGCAGCAACAGATGGAAGGCCTCCTGGCGCCGCACCGGCCCAAGGAGCCCGCGTG
GTTCCTGGCCACCGTCGGAGTCTCGCCCGACCACCAGGGCAAGGGTCTGGGCAGCGCCGTCGTGCTCCCC
GGAGTGGAGGCGGCCGAGCGCGCCGGGGTGCCCGCCTTCCTGGAGACCTCCGCGCCCCGCAACCTCCCCT
TCTACGAGCGGCTCGGCTTCACCGTCACCGCCGACGTCGAGGTGCCCGAAGGACCGCGCACCTGGTGCAT
GACCCGCAAGCCCGGTGCCTGAACGCGTTAAGTCGACAATCAACCTCTGGATTACAAAATTTGTGAAAGA
TTGACTGGTATTCTTAACTATGTTGCTCCTTTTACGCTATGTGGATACGCTGCTTTAATGCCTTTGTATC
ATGCTATTGCTTCCCGTATGGCTTTCATTTTCTCCTCCTTGTATAAATCCTGGTTGCTGTCTCTTTATGA
GGAGTTGTGGCCCGTTGTCAGGCAACGTGGCGTGGTGTGCACTGTGTTTGCTGACGCAACCCCCACTGGT
TGGGGCATTGCCACCACCTGTCAGCTCCTTTCCGGGACTTTCGCTTTCCCCCTCCCTATTGCCACGGCGG
AACTCATCGCCGCCTGCCTTGCCCGCTGCTGGACAGGGGCTCGGCTGTTGGGCACTGACAATTCCGTGGT
GTTGTCGGGGAAATCATCGTCCTTTCCTTGGCTGCTCGCCTGTGTTGCCACCTGGATTCTGCGCGGGACG
TCCTTCTGCTACGTCCCTTCGGCCCTCAATCCAGCGGACCTTCCTTCCCGCGGCCTGCTGCCGGCTCTGC
GGCCTCTTCCGCGTCTTCGCCTTCGCCCTCAGACGAGTCGGATCTCCCTTTGGGCCGCCTCCCCGCGTCG
ACTTTAAGACCAATGACTTACAAGGCAGCTGTAGATCTTAGCCACTTTTTAAAAGAAAAGGGGGGACTGG
AAGGGCTAATTCACTCCCAACGAAGACAAGATCTGCTTTTTGCTTGTACTGGGTCTCTCTGGTTAGACCA
GATCTGAGCCTGGGAGCTCTCTGGCTAACTAGGGAACCCACTGCTTAAGCCTCAATAAAGCTTGCCTTGA
GTGCTTCAAGTAGTGTGTGCCCGTCTGTTGTGTGACTCTGGTAACTAGAGATCCCTCAGACCCTTTTAGT
CAGTGTGGAAAATCTCTAGCAGTACGTATAGTAGTTCATGTCATCTTATTATTCAGTATTTATAACTTGC
AAAGAAATGAATATCAGAGAGTGAGAGGAACTTGTTTATTGCAGCTTATAATGGTTACAAATAAAGCAAT
AGCATCACAAATTTCACAAATAAAGCATTTTTTTCACTGCATTCTAGTTGTGGTTTGTCCAAACTCATCA
ATGTATCTTATCATGTCTGGCTCTAGCTATCCCGCCCCTAACTCCGCCCATCCCGCCCCTAACTCCGCCC
AGTTCCGCCCATTCTCCGCCCCATGGCTGACTAATTTTTTTTATTTATGCAGAGGCCGAGGCCGCCTCGG
CCTCTGAGCTATTCCAGAAGTAGTGAGGAGGCTTTTTTGGAGGCCTAGGGACGTACCCAATTCGCCCTAT
AGTGAGTCGTATTACGCGCGCTCACTGGCCGTCGTTTTACAACGTCGTGACTGGGAAAACCCTGGCGTTA
CCCAACTTAATCGCCTTGCAGCACATCCCCCTTTCGCCAGCTGGCGTAATAGCGAAGAGGCCCGCACCGA
TCGCCCTTCCCAACAGTTGCGCAGCCTGAATGGCGAATGGG
[124 nt withheld, positions 4942-5065]
C
[91 nt withheld, positions 5067-5157]
A
[49 nt withheld, positions 5159-5207]
CCTTTGACGTTGGAGTCCACGTTCTTT
[37 nt withheld, positions 5235-5271]
ACCCTATCTCGGTCTATTCTTTTGATTTATAAGGGATTTTGCCGATTTCGGCCTATTGGTTAAAAAATGA
GCTGATTTAACAAAAATTTAACGCGAATTTTAACAAAATATTAACGCTTACAATTTAGGTGGCACTTTTC
GGGGAAATGTGCGCGGAACCCCTATTTGTTTATTTTTCTAAATACATTCAAATATGTATCCGCTCATGAG
ACAATAACCCTGATAAATGCTTCAATAATATTGAAAAAGGAAGAGTATGAGTATTCAACATTTCCGTGTC
GCCCTTATTCCCTTTTTTGCGGCATTTTGCCTTCCTGTTTTTGCTCACCCAGAAACGCTGGTGAAAGTAA
AAGATGCTGAAGATCAGTTGGGTGCACGAGTGGGTTACATCGAACTGGATCTCAACAGCGGTAAGATCCT
TGAGAGTTTTCGCCCCGAAGAACGTTTTCCAATGATGAGCACTTTTAAAGTTCTGCTATGTGGCGCGGTA
TTATCCCGTATTGACGCCGGGCAAGAGCAACTCGGTCGCCGCATACACTATTCTCAGAATGACTTGGTTG
AGTACTCACCAGTCACAGAAAAGCATCTTACGGATGGCATGACAGTAAGAGAATTATGCAGTGCTGCCAT
AACCATGAGTGATAACACTGCGGCCAACTTACTTCTGACAACGATCGGAGGACCGAAGGAGCTAACCGCT
TTTTTGCACAACATGGGGGATCATGTAACTCGCCTTGATCGTTGGGAACCGGAGCTGAATGAAGCCATAC
CAAACGACGAGCGTGACACCACGATGCCTGTAGCAATGGCAACAACGTTGCGCAAACTATTAACTGGCGA
ACTACTTACTCTAGCTTCCCGGCAACAATTAATAGACTGGATGGAGGCGGATAAAGTTGCAGGACCACTT
CTGCGCTCGGCCCTTCCGGCTGGCTGGTTTATTGCTGATAAATCTGGAGCCGGTGAGCGTGGGTCTCGCG
GTATCATTGCAGCACTGGGGCCAGATGGTAAGCCCTCCCGTATCGTAGTTATCTACACGACGGGGAGTCA
GGCAACTATGGATGAACGAAATAGACAGATCGCTGAGATAGGTGCCTCACTGATTAAGCATTGGTAACTG
TCAGACCAAGTTTACTCATATATACTTTAGATTGATTTAAAACTTCATTTTTAATTTAAAAGGATCTAGG
TGAAGATCCTTTTTGATAATCTCATGACCAAAATCCCTTAACGTGAGTTTTCGTTCCACTGAGCGTCAGA
CCCCGTAGAAAAGATCAAAGGATCTTCTTGAGATCCTTTTTTTCTGCGCGTAATCTGCTGCTTGCAAACA
AAAAAACCACCGCTACCAGCGGTGGTTTGTTTGCCGGATCAAGAGCTACCAACTCTTTTTCCGAAGGTAA
CTGGCTTCAGCAGAGCGCAGATACCAAATACTGTTCTTCTAGTGTAGCCGTAGTTAGGCCACCACTTCAA
GAACTCTGTAGCACCGCCTACATACCTCGCTCTGCTAATCCTGTTACCAGTGGCTGCTGCCAGTGGCGAT
AAGTCGTGTCTTACCGGGTTGGACTCAAGACGATAGTTACCGGATAAGGCGCAGCGGTCGGGCTGAACGG
GGGGTTCGTGCACACAGCCCAGCTTGGAGCGAACGACCTACACCGAACTGAGATACCTACAGCGTGAGCT
ATGAGAAAGCGCCACGCTTCCCGAAGGGAGAAAGGCGGACAGGTATCCGGTAAGCGGCAGGGTCGGAACA
GGAGAGCGCACGAGGGAGCTTCCAGGGGGAAACGCCTGGTATCTTTATAGTCCTGTCGGGTTTCGCCACC
TCTGACTTGAGCGTCGATTTTTGTGATGCTCGTCAGGGGGGCGGAGCCTATGGAAAAACGCCAGCAACGC
GGCCTTTTTACGGTTCCTGGCCTTTTGCTGGCCTTTTGCTCACATGTTCTTTCCTGCGTTATCCCCTGAT
TCTGTGGATAACCGTATTACCGCCTTTGAGTGAGCTGATACCGCTCGCCGCAGCCGAACGACCGAGCGCA
G
